Addgene plasmid #125430: Lenti-(BB)-hPGK-KRAB-dCas9-P2A-BlastR CRY2-TSS-guide3
Purpose: CRISPR-mediated repression of CRY2. KRAB domain and Catalytically inactive Cas9 from S. pyogenes with 2A-BlastR under the hPGK promoter.
Depositing lab: Jorge Ferrer. Depositing organization: Imperial College London. Publication: Human pancreatic islet three-dimensional chromatin architecture provides insights into the genetics of type 2 diabetes. Miguel-Escalada I, Bonas-Guarch S, Cebola I, Ponsa-Cobas J, Mendieta-Esteban J, Atla G, Javierre BM, Rolando DMY, Farabella I, Morgan CC, Garcia-Hurtado J, Beucher A, Moran I, Pasquali L, Ramos-Rodriguez M, Appel EVR, Linneberg A, Gjesing AP, Witte DR, Pedersen O, Grarup N, Ravassard P, Torrents D, Mercader JM, Piemonti L, Berney T, de Koning EJP, Kerr-Conte J, Pattou F, Fedko IO, Groop L, Prokopenko I, Hansen T, Marti-Renom MA, Fraser P, Ferrer J. Nat Genet. 2019 Jun 28. pii: 10.1038/s41588-019-0457-0. doi: 10.1038/s41588-019-0457-0. PubMed 31253982.
Backbone
  Vector backbone: Lenti-(BB)-hPGK-KRAB-dCas9-P2A-BlastR
  Backbone manufacturer: Jorge Ferrer (Addgene #118155)
  Vector type: Mammalian Expression, Lentiviral, CRISPR
  Selectable markers: Blasticidin
Growth in bacteria
  Bacterial resistance: Ampicillin, 100 μg/mL
  Growth temperature: 37°C
  Growth strain: Stbl3
  Copy number: High Copy
Gene/Insert
  Gene/Insert name: KRAB-dCas9-2A-BlastR
  gRNA/shRNA sequence: CGGAACCAGTGCACCGAAG
  Species: H. sapiens (human)
  Promoter: hPGK and U6
  Tag / fusion protein: HA (C terminal on backbone)
  Cloning method: Restriction Enzyme; 5′ cloning site Unknown (destroyed during cloning); 3′ cloning site Unknown (destroyed during cloning)
  Sequencing primers: 5′ GATCCGCCACCATGGATGC
Terms and licenses: Academic/Nonprofit Terms; Industry Terms: Not Available to Industry
How to cite: Lenti-(BB)-hPGK-KRAB-dCas9-P2A-BlastR CRY2-TSS-guide3 was a gift from Jorge Ferrer (Addgene plasmid # 125430 ; http://n2t.net/addgene:125430 ; RRID:Addgene_125430)
