[The description below was written by a language model from this plasmid's Addgene catalogue record and pLannotate feature annotations shown in this document.]
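Description:
Lenti-(BB)-hPGK-KRAB-dCas9-P2A-BlastR CRY2-TSS-guide3 is an all-in-one lentiviral CRISPR interference plasmid (about 13.4 kb) designed to repress the human CRY2 gene. It derives from the depositing lab's empty Lenti-(BB)-hPGK-KRAB-dCas9-P2A-BlastR backbone, into which a guide directed at the CRY2 transcription start site was cloned by restriction digestion, destroying the cloning sites. In bacteria it is maintained through a high-copy ColE1/pUC-type origin with ampicillin resistance. An f1 origin and an SV40/EM7-driven bleomycin/Zeocin resistance cassette lie outside the LTR-flanked proviral region.

The transfer cassette has a CMV enhancer/promoter fused to a truncated HIV-1 5' LTR, followed by the Ψ packaging signal, a gag fragment, the RRE and the cPPT/CTS. It ends in a WPRE and a self-inactivating ΔU3 3' LTR, with a bGH polyadenylation signal just downstream of that LTR. Between these elements sit two expression units. A human U6 RNA polymerase III promoter drives the CRY2-targeting spacer joined to the S. pyogenes guide RNA scaffold; because the circular map is numbered from the scaffold, the promoter appears at the end of the feature table. The hPGK promoter then drives the ZNF10 KRAB repression domain fused to Cas9, which the catalogue states is the catalytically inactive form, although the automated annotation labels it simply as Cas9. This is linked by a P2A peptide to blasticidin S deaminase, so repressor and selection marker come from one transcript. The catalogue also lists a C-terminal HA tag, which is not annotated in the feature table. Transduced mammalian cells are selected with blasticidin, and the guide recruits KRAB-dCas9 to the CRY2 promoter to silence transcription without cutting DNA. The associated work concerned human pancreatic islet chromatin architecture and type 2 diabetes genetics.
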