Features (pLannotate 1.2.2; 34 found; start..end, strand, type, name):
      1..76      +  misc_RNA       gRNA scaffold: guide RNA scaffold for the Streptococcus pyogenes CRISPR/Cas9 system
    107..617     +  promoter       hPGK promoter: human phosphoglycerate kinase 1 promoter
    666..851     +  CDS            KRAB: Krüppel-associated box (KRAB) transcriptional repression domain from the human zinc finger protein ZNF10 (Margolin et al., 1994)
    873..4976    +  CDS            Cas9: Cas9 (Csn1) endonuclease from the Streptococcus pyogenes Type II CRISPR/Cas system generates RNA-guided double strand breaks in DNA
   5175..5573    +  CDS            BSD: blasticidin S deaminase; Aspergillus terreus BSD; confers resistance to blasticidin
   5574..5595    +  misc_feature   MCS (fragment): pBluescript multiple cloning site
   5598..6186    +  misc_feature   WPRE: woodchuck hepatitis virus posttranscriptional regulatory element
   6237..6256    +  misc_feature   cPPT/CTS (fragment): central polypurine tract and central termination sequence of HIV-1
   6258..6491    +  LTR            3' LTR (ΔU3): self-inactivating 3' long terminal repeat (LTR) from HIV-1
   6523..6747    +  polyA_signal   bGH poly(A) signal: bovine growth hormone polyadenylation signal
   6751..6772    +  promoter       SV40 promoter (fragment): SV40 enhancer and early promoter
   6793..7221    +  rep_origin     f1 ori (sequence partly withheld): f1 bacteriophage origin of replication; arrow indicates direction of (+) strand synthesis
   7235..7564    +  promoter       SV40 promoter: SV40 enhancer and early promoter
   7612..7659    +  promoter       EM7 promoter: synthetic bacterial promoter&nbsp
   7678..8052    +  CDS            BleoR: antibiotic-binding protein; Sh ble from Streptoalloteichus hindustanus; confers resistance to bleomycin, phleomycin, and Zeocin™
   8062..8187    +  CDS            ble (fragment): BLE_KLEPN - Experimental evidence at protein level: Swiss-Prot protein existence level 1. Binding protein with a strong affinity to the bleomycin family of antibiotics. Binds to CL990; an antimitotic-antibiotic compound. From Klebsiella pneumoniae.
   8182..8303    +  polyA_signal   SV40 poly(A) signal: SV40 polyadenylation signal
   8374..8396    -  protein_bind   lac operator (fragment): The lac repressor binds to the lac operator to inhibit transcription in E. coli. This inhibition can be relieved by adding lactose or isopropyl-β-D-thiogalactopyranoside (IPTG). lac repressor encoded by lacI
   8400..8430    -  promoter       lac promoter: promoter for the E. coli lac operon
   8445..8466    -  protein_bind   CAP binding site: CAP binding activates transcription in the presence of cAMP. E. coli catabolite activator protein
   8479..8571    -  CDS            lacI (fragment): lac repressor; lacI; The lac repressor binds to the lac operator to inhibit transcription in E. coli. This inhibition can be relieved by adding lactose or isopropyl-β-D-thiogalactopyranoside (IPTG).
   8754..9342    -  rep_origin     ori: high-copy-number ColE1/pMB1/pBR322/pUC origin of replication
   9513..10373   -  CDS            AmpR: β-lactamase; bla; confers resistance to ampicillin, carbenicillin, and related antibiotics
  10374..10478   -  promoter       AmpR promoter: bla
  10537..10589   -  misc_feature   bom (fragment): basis of mobility region from pBR322
  10744..11123   +  enhancer       CMV enhancer: human cytomegalovirus immediate early enhancer
  11124..11323   +  promoter       CMV promoter: human cytomegalovirus (CMV) immediate early promoter
  11341..11521   +  LTR            5' LTR (truncated): truncated 5' long terminal repeat (LTR) from HIV-1
  11568..11693   +  misc_feature   HIV-1 Ψ: packaging signal of human immunodeficiency virus type 1
  11677..12040   +  CDS            HIV-1 gag (fragment): gag protein from human immunodeficiency virus 1; gag
  12186..12419   +  misc_feature   RRE: The Rev response element (RRE) of HIV-1 allows for Rev-dependent mRNA export from the nucleus to the cytoplasm.
  12796..12896   +  CDS            Rev (fragment): human immunodeficiency virus 1 (HIV-1) Rev protein; rev; enhances nuclear export of unspliced and incompletely spliced viral mRNAs
  12946..13063   +  misc_feature   cPPT/CTS: central polypurine tract and central termination sequence of HIV-1
  13114..13354   +  promoter       U6 promoter: RNA polymerase III promoter for human U6 snRNA
>Addgene plasmid #125430 | Lenti-(BB)-hPGK-KRAB-dCas9-P2A-BlastR CRY2-TSS-guide3 | addgene full sequence | sequence record 251264 | Addgene NGS Result
GTTTTAGAGCTAGAAATAGCAAGTTAAAATAAGGCTAGTCCGTTATCAACTTGAAAAAGTGGCACCGAGT
CGGTGCTTTTTTGAATTCGCTAGCTAGGTCTTGAAAGGGGTTGGGGTTGCGCCTTTTCCAAGGCAGCCCT
GGGTTTGCGCAGGGACGCGGCTGCTCTGGGCGTGGTTCCGGGAAACGCAGCGGCGCCGACCCTGGGTCTC
GCACATTCTTCACGTCCGTTCGCAGCGTCACCCGGATCTTCGCCGCTACCCTTGTGGGCCCCCCGGCGAC
GCTTCCTGCTCCGCCCCTAAGTCGGGAAGGTTCCTTGCGGTTCGCGGCGTGCCGGACGTGACAAACGGAA
GCCGCACGTCTCACTAGTACCCTCGCAGACGGACAGCGCCAGGGAGCAATGGCAGCGCGCCGACCGCGAT
GGGCTGTGGCCAATAGCGGCTGCTCAGCAGGGCGCGCCGAGAGCAGCGGCCGGGAAGGGGCGGTGCGGGA
GGCGGGGTGTGGGGCGGTAGTGTGGGCCCTGTTCCTGCCCGCGCGGTGTTCCGCATTCTGCAAGCCTCCG
GAGCGCACGTCGGCAGTCGGCTCCCTCGTTGACCGAATCACCGACCTCTCTCCCCAGGACCGGTGATCCG
CCACCATGGATGCTAAGTCACTAACTGCCTGGTCCCGGACACTGGTGACCTTCAAGGATGTATTTGTGGA
CTTCACCAGGGAGGAGTGGAAGCTGCTGGACACTGCTCAGCAGATCGTGTACAGAAATGTGATGCTGGAG
AACTATAAGAACCTGGTTTCCTTGGGTTATCAGCTTACTAAGCCAGATGTGATCCTCCGGTTGGAGAAGG
GAGAAGAGCCCGGCGGTTCCGGCGGAGGGTCGATGGACAAGAAGTACAGCATCGGCCTGGCCATCGGCAC
CAACTCTGTCGGCTGGGCCGTGATCACCGACGAGTACAAGGTGCCCAGCAAGAAATTCAAGGTGCTGGGC
AACACCGACCGGCACAGCATCAAGAAGAACCTGATCGGCGCCCTGCTGTTCGACAGCGGAGAAACAGCCG
AGGCCACCCGGCTGAAGAGAACCGCCAGAAGAAGATACACCAGACGGAAGAACCGGATCTGCTATCTGCA
AGAGATCTTCAGCAACGAGATGGCCAAGGTGGACGACAGCTTCTTCCACAGACTGGAAGAGTCCTTCCTG
GTGGAAGAGGATAAGAAGCACGAGCGGCACCCCATCTTCGGCAACATCGTGGACGAGGTGGCCTACCACG
AGAAGTACCCCACCATCTACCACCTGAGAAAGAAACTGGTGGACAGCACCGACAAGGCCGACCTGCGGCT
GATCTATCTGGCCCTGGCCCACATGATCAAGTTCCGGGGCCACTTCCTGATCGAGGGCGACCTGAACCCC
GACAACAGCGACGTGGACAAGCTGTTCATCCAGCTGGTGCAGACCTACAACCAGCTGTTCGAGGAAAACC
CCATCAACGCCAGCGGCGTGGACGCCAAGGCCATCCTGTCTGCCAGACTGAGCAAGAGCAGACGGCTGGA
AAATCTGATCGCCCAGCTGCCCGGCGAGAAGAAGAATGGCCTGTTCGGCAACCTGATTGCCCTGAGCCTG
GGCCTGACCCCCAACTTCAAGAGCAACTTCGACCTGGCCGAGGATGCCAAACTGCAGCTGAGCAAGGACA
CCTACGACGACGACCTGGACAACCTGCTGGCCCAGATCGGCGACCAGTACGCCGACCTGTTTCTGGCCGC
CAAGAACCTGTCCGACGCCATCCTGCTGAGCGACATCCTGAGAGTGAACACCGAGATCACCAAGGCCCCC
CTGAGCGCCTCTATGATCAAGAGATACGACGAGCACCACCAGGACCTGACCCTGCTGAAAGCTCTCGTGC
GGCAGCAGCTGCCTGAGAAGTACAAAGAGATTTTCTTCGACCAGAGCAAGAACGGCTACGCCGGCTACAT
CGATGGCGGAGCCAGCCAGGAAGAGTTCTACAAGTTCATCAAGCCCATCCTGGAAAAGATGGACGGCACC
GAGGAACTGCTCGTGAAGCTGAACAGAGAGGACCTGCTGCGGAAGCAGCGGACCTTCGACAACGGCAGCA
TCCCCCACCAGATCCACCTGGGAGAGCTGCACGCCATTCTGCGGCGGCAGGAAGATTTTTACCCATTCCT
GAAGGACAACCGGGAAAAGATCGAGAAGATCCTGACCTTCCGCATCCCCTACTACGTGGGCCCTCTGGCC
AGGGGAAACAGCAGATTCGCCTGGATGACCAGAAAGAGCGAGGAAACCATCACCCCCTGGAACTTCGAGG
AAGTGGTGGACAAGGGCGCCAGCGCCCAGAGCTTCATCGAGCGGATGACCAACTTCGATAAGAACCTGCC
CAACGAGAAGGTGCTGCCCAAGCACAGCCTGCTGTACGAGTACTTCACCGTGTACAACGAGCTGACCAAA
GTGAAATACGTGACCGAGGGAATGAGAAAGCCCGCCTTCCTGAGCGGCGAGCAGAAAAAAGCCATCGTGG
ACCTGCTGTTCAAGACCAACCGGAAAGTGACCGTGAAGCAGCTGAAAGAGGACTACTTCAAGAAAATCGA
GTGCTTCGACTCCGTGGAAATCTCCGGCGTGGAAGATCGGTTCAACGCCTCCCTGGGCACATACCACGAT
CTGCTGAAAATTATCAAGGACAAGGACTTCCTGGACAATGAGGAAAACGAGGACATTCTGGAAGATATCG
TGCTGACCCTGACACTGTTTGAGGACAGAGAGATGATCGAGGAACGGCTGAAAACCTATGCCCACCTGTT
CGACGACAAAGTGATGAAGCAGCTGAAGCGGCGGAGATACACCGGCTGGGGCAGGCTGAGCCGGAAGCTG
ATCAACGGCATCCGGGACAAGCAGTCCGGCAAGACAATCCTGGATTTCCTGAAGTCCGACGGCTTCGCCA
ACAGAAACTTCATGCAGCTGATCCACGACGACAGCCTGACCTTTAAAGAGGACATCCAGAAAGCCCAGGT
GTCCGGCCAGGGCGATAGCCTGCACGAGCACATTGCCAATCTGGCCGGCAGCCCCGCCATTAAGAAGGGC
ATCCTGCAGACAGTGAAGGTGGTGGACGAGCTCGTGAAAGTGATGGGCCGGCACAAGCCCGAGAACATCG
TGATCGAAATGGCCAGAGAGAACCAGACCACCCAGAAGGGACAGAAGAACAGCCGCGAGAGAATGAAGCG
GATCGAAGAGGGCATCAAAGAGCTGGGCAGCCAGATCCTGAAAGAACACCCCGTGGAAAACACCCAGCTG
CAGAACGAGAAGCTGTACCTGTACTACCTGCAGAATGGGCGGGATATGTACGTGGACCAGGAACTGGACA
TCAACCGGCTGTCCGACTACGATGTGGACGCTATCGTGCCTCAGAGCTTTCTGAAGGACGACTCCATCGA
TAACAAAGTGCTGACTCGGAGCGACAAGAACCGGGGCAAGAGCGACAACGTGCCCTCCGAAGAGGTCGTG
AAGAAGATGAAGAACTACTGGCGCCAGCTGCTGAATGCCAAGCTGATTACCCAGAGGAAGTTCGACAATC
TGACCAAGGCCGAGAGAGGCGGCCTGAGCGAACTGGATAAGGCCGGCTTCATCAAGAGACAGCTGGTGGA
AACCCGGCAGATCACAAAGCACGTGGCACAGATCCTGGACTCCCGGATGAACACTAAGTACGACGAGAAC
GACAAACTGATCCGGGAAGTGAAAGTGATCACCCTGAAGTCCAAGCTGGTGTCCGATTTCCGGAAGGATT
TCCAGTTTTACAAAGTGCGCGAGATCAACAACTACCACCACGCCCACGACGCCTACCTGAACGCCGTCGT
GGGAACCGCCCTGATCAAAAAGTACCCTAAGCTGGAAAGCGAGTTCGTGTACGGCGACTACAAGGTGTAC
GACGTGCGGAAGATGATCGCCAAGAGCGAGCAGGAAATCGGCAAGGCTACCGCCAAGTACTTCTTCTACA
GCAACATCATGAACTTTTTCAAGACCGAGATTACCCTGGCCAACGGCGAGATCCGGAAGCGGCCTCTGAT
CGAGACAAACGGCGAAACAGGCGAGATCGTGTGGGATAAGGGCCGGGACTTTGCCACCGTGCGGAAAGTG
CTGTCTATGCCCCAAGTGAATATCGTGAAAAAGACCGAGGTGCAGACAGGCGGCTTCAGCAAAGAGTCTA
TCCTGCCCAAGAGGAACAGCGACAAGCTGATCGCCAGAAAGAAGGACTGGGACCCTAAGAAGTACGGCGG
CTTCGACAGCCCCACCGTGGCCTATTCTGTGCTGGTGGTGGCCAAAGTGGAAAAGGGCAAGTCCAAGAAA
CTGAAGAGTGTGAAAGAGCTGCTGGGGATCACCATCATGGAAAGAAGCAGCTTCGAGAAGAATCCCATCG
ACTTTCTGGAAGCCAAGGGCTACAAAGAAGTGAAAAAGGACCTGATCATCAAGCTGCCTAAGTACTCCCT
GTTCGAGCTGGAAAACGGCCGGAAGAGAATGCTGGCCTCTGCCGGCGAACTGCAGAAGGGAAACGAACTG
GCCCTGCCCTCCAAATATGTGAACTTCCTGTACCTGGCCAGCCACTATGAGAAGCTGAAGGGCTCCCCCG
AGGATAATGAGCAGAAACAGCTGTTTGTGGAACAGCACAAACACTACCTGGACGAGATCATCGAGCAGAT
CAGCGAGTTCTCCAAGAGAGTGATCCTGGCCGACGCTAATCTGGACAAGGTGCTGAGCGCCTACAACAAG
CACAGAGACAAGCCTATCAGAGAGCAGGCCGAGAATATCATCCACCTGTTTACCCTGACCAGTCTGGGAG
CCCCTGCCGCCTTCAAGTACTTTGACACCACCATCGACCGGAAGAGGTACACCAGCACCAAAGAGGTGCT
GGACGCCACCCTGATCCACCAGAGCATCACCGGCCTGTACGAGACACGGATCGACCTGTCTCAGCTGGGA
GGCGACGCCTATCCCTATGACGTGCCCGATTATGCCAGCCTGGGCAGCGGCTCCCCCAAGAAAAAACGCA
AGGTGGAAGATCCTAAGAAAAAGCGGAAAGTGGACGGCATTGGTAGTGGGAGCAACGGCAGCAGCGGGGA
TCCGGCCGCAACAAACTTCTCTCTGCTGAAACAAGCCGGAGATGTCGAAGAGAATCCTGGACCGATGGCC
AAGCCTTTGTCTCAAGAAGAATCCACCCTCATTGAAAGAGCAACGGCTACAATCAACAGCATCCCCATCT
CTGAAGACTACAGCGTCGCCAGCGCAGCTCTCTCTAGCGACGGCCGCATCTTCACTGGTGTCAATGTATA
TCATTTTACTGGGGGACCTTGTGCAGAACTCGTGGTGCTGGGCACTGCTGCTGCTGCGGCAGCTGGCAAC
CTGACTTGTATCGTCGCGATCGGAAATGAGAACAGGGGCATCTTGAGCCCCTGCGGACGGTGCCGACAGG
TGCTTCTCGATCTGCATCCTGGGATCAAAGCCATAGTGAAGGACAGTGATGGACAGCCGACGGCAGTTGG
GATTCGTGAATTGCTGCCCTCTGGTTATGTGTGGGAGGGCTAAGAATTCGATATCAAGCTTATCGGTAAT
CAACCTCTGGATTACAAAATTTGTGAAAGATTGACTGGTATTCTTAACTATGTTGCTCCTTTTACGCTAT
GTGGATACGCTGCTTTAATGCCTTTGTATCATGCTATTGCTTCCCGTATGGCTTTCATTTTCTCCTCCTT
GTATAAATCCTGGTTGCTGTCTCTTTATGAGGAGTTGTGGCCCGTTGTCAGGCAACGTGGCGTGGTGTGC
ACTGTGTTTGCTGACGCAACCCCCACTGGTTGGGGCATTGCCACCACCTGTCAGCTCCTTTCCGGGACTT
TCGCTTTCCCCCTCCCTATTGCCACGGCGGAACTCATCGCCGCCTGCCTTGCCCGCTGCTGGACAGGGGC
TCGGCTGTTGGGCACTGACAATTCCGTGGTGTTGTCGGGGAAATCATCGTCCTTTCCTTGGCTGCTCGCC
TGTGTTGCCACCTGGATTCTGCGCGGGACGTCCTTCTGCTACGTCCCTTCGGCCCTCAATCCAGCGGACC
TTCCTTCCCGCGGCCTGCTGCCGGCTCTGCGGCCTCTTCCGCGTCTTCGCCTTCGCCCTCAGACGAGTCG
GATCTCCCTTTGGGCCGCCTCCCCGCGTCGACTTTAAGACCAATGACTTACAAGGCAGCTGTAGATCTTA
GCCACTTTTTAAAAGAAAAGGGGGGACTGGAAGGGCTAATTCACTCCCAACGAAGACAAGATCTGCTTTT
TGCTTGTACTGGGTCTCTCTGGTTAGACCAGATCTGAGCCTGGGAGCTCTCTGGCTAACTAGGGAACCCA
CTGCTTAAGCCTCAATAAAGCTTGCCTTGAGTGCTTCAAGTAGTGTGTGCCCGTCTGTTGTGTGACTCTG
GTAACTAGAGATCCCTCAGACCCTTTTAGTCAGTGTGGAAAATCTCTAGCAGGGCCCGTTTAAACCCGCT
GATCAGCCTCGACTGTGCCTTCTAGTTGCCAGCCATCTGTTGTTTGCCCCTCCCCCGTGCCTTCCTTGAC
CCTGGAAGGTGCCACTCCCACTGTCCTTTCCTAATAAAATGAGGAAATTGCATCGCATTGTCTGAGTAGG
TGTCATTCTATTCTGGGGGGTGGGGTGGGGCAGGACAGCAAGGGGGAGGATTGGGAAGACAATAGCAGGC
ATGCTGGGGATGCGGTGGGCTCTATGGCTTCTGAGGCGGAAAGAACCAGCTGGGGCTCTAGGGGGTATCC
CC
[124 nt withheld, positions 6793-6916]
C
[91 nt withheld, positions 6918-7008]
A
[49 nt withheld, positions 7010-7058]
CCTTTGACGTTGGAGTCCACGTTCTTT
[37 nt withheld, positions 7086-7122]
ACCCTATCTCGGTCTATTCTTTTGATTTATAAGGGATTTTGCCGATTTCGGCCTATTGGTTAAAAAATGA
GCTGATTTAACAAAAATTTAACGCGAATTAATTCTGTGGAATGTGTGTCAGTTAGGGTGTGGAAAGTCCC
CAGGCTCCCCAGCAGGCAGAAGTATGCAAAGCATGCATCTCAATTAGTCAGCAACCAGGTGTGGAAAGTC
CCCAGGCTCCCCAGCAGGCAGAAGTATGCAAAGCATGCATCTCAATTAGTCAGCAACCATAGTCCCGCCC
CTAACTCCGCCCATCCCGCCCCTAACTCCGCCCAGTTCCGCCCATTCTCCGCCCCATGGCTGACTAATTT
TTTTTATTTATGCAGAGGCCGAGGCCGCCTCTGCCTCTGAGCTATTCCAGAAGTAGTGAGGAGGCTTTTT
TGGAGGCCTAGGCTTTTGCAAAAAGCTCCCGGGAGCTTGTATATCCATTTTCGGATCTGATCAGCACGTG
TTGACAATTAATCATCGGCATAGTATATCGGCATAGTATAATACGACAAGGTGAGGAACTAAACCATGGC
CAAGTTGACCAGTGCCGTTCCGGTGCTCACCGCGCGCGACGTCGCCGGAGCGGTCGAGTTCTGGACCGAC
CGGCTCGGGTTCTCCCGGGACTTCGTGGAGGACGACTTCGCCGGTGTGGTCCGGGACGACGTGACCCTGT
TCATCAGCGCGGTCCAGGACCAGGTGGTGCCGGACAACACCCTGGCCTGGGTGTGGGTGCGCGGCCTGGA
CGAGCTGTACGCCGAGTGGTCGGAGGTCGTGTCCACGAACTTCCGGGACGCCTCCGGGCCGGCCATGACC
GAGATCGGCGAGCAGCCGTGGGGGCGGGAGTTCGCCCTGCGCGACCCGGCCGGCAACTGCGTGCACTTCG
TGGCCGAGGAGCAGGACTGACACGTGCTACGAGATTTCGATTCCACCGCCGCCTTCTATGAAAGGTTGGG
CTTCGGAATCGTTTTCCGGGACGCCGGCTGGATGATCCTCCAGCGCGGGGATCTCATGCTGGAGTTCTTC
GCCCACCCCAACTTGTTTATTGCAGCTTATAATGGTTACAAATAAAGCAATAGCATCACAAATTTCACAA
ATAAAGCATTTTTTTCACTGCATTCTAGTTGTGGTTTGTCCAAACTCATCAATGTATCTTATCATGTCTG
TATACCGTCGACCTCTAGCTAGAGCTTGGCGTAATCATGGTCATAGCTGTTTCCTGTGTGAAATTGTTAT
CCGCTCACAATTCCACACAACATACGAGCCGGAAGCATAAAGTGTAAAGCCTGGGGTGCCTAATGAGTGA
GCTAACTCACATTAATTGCGTTGCGCTCACTGCCCGCTTTCCAGTCGGGAAACCTGTCGTGCCAGCTGCA
TTAATGAATCGGCCAACGCGCGGGGAGAGGCGGTTTGCGTATTGGGCGCTCTTCCGCTTCCTCGCTCACT
GACTCGCTGCGCTCGGTCGTTCGGCTGCGGCGAGCGGTATCAGCTCACTCAAAGGCGGTAATACGGTTAT
CCACAGAATCAGGGGATAACGCAGGAAAGAACATGTGAGCAAAAGGCCAGCAAAAGGCCAGGAACCGTAA
AAAGGCCGCGTTGCTGGCGTTTTTCCATAGGCTCCGCCCCCCTGACGAGCATCACAAAAATCGACGCTCA
AGTCAGAGGTGGCGAAACCCGACAGGACTATAAAGATACCAGGCGTTTCCCCCTGGAAGCTCCCTCGTGC
GCTCTCCTGTTCCGACCCTGCCGCTTACCGGATACCTGTCCGCCTTTCTCCCTTCGGGAAGCGTGGCGCT
TTCTCATAGCTCACGCTGTAGGTATCTCAGTTCGGTGTAGGTCGTTCGCTCCAAGCTGGGCTGTGTGCAC
GAACCCCCCGTTCAGCCCGACCGCTGCGCCTTATCCGGTAACTATCGTCTTGAGTCCAACCCGGTAAGAC
ACGACTTATCGCCACTGGCAGCAGCCACTGGTAACAGGATTAGCAGAGCGAGGTATGTAGGCGGTGCTAC
AGAGTTCTTGAAGTGGTGGCCTAACTACGGCTACACTAGAAGAACAGTATTTGGTATCTGCGCTCTGCTG
AAGCCAGTTACCTTCGGAAAAAGAGTTGGTAGCTCTTGATCCGGCAAACAAACCACCGCTGGTAGCGGTG
GTTTTTTTGTTTGCAAGCAGCAGATTACGCGCAGAAAAAAAGGATCTCAAGAAGATCCTTTGATCTTTTC
TACGGGGTCTGACGCTCAGTGGAACGAAAACTCACGTTAAGGGATTTTGGTCATGAGATTATCAAAAAGG
ATCTTCACCTAGATCCTTTTAAATTAAAAATGAAGTTTTAAATCAATCTAAAGTATATATGAGTAAACTT
GGTCTGACAGTTACCAATGCTTAATCAGTGAGGCACCTATCTCAGCGATCTGTCTATTTCGTTCATCCAT
AGTTGCCTGACTCCCCGTCGTGTAGATAACTACGATACGGGAGGGCTTACCATCTGGCCCCAGTGCTGCA
ATGATACCGCGAGACCCACGCTCACCGGCTCCAGATTTATCAGCAATAAACCAGCCAGCCGGAAGGGCCG
AGCGCAGAAGTGGTCCTGCAACTTTATCCGCCTCCATCCAGTCTATTAATTGTTGCCGGGAAGCTAGAGT
AAGTAGTTCGCCAGTTAATAGTTTGCGCAACGTTGTTGCCATTGCTACAGGCATCGTGGTGTCACGCTCG
TCGTTTGGTATGGCTTCATTCAGCTCCGGTTCCCAACGATCAAGGCGAGTTACATGATCCCCCATGTTGT
GCAAAAAAGCGGTTAGCTCCTTCGGTCCTCCGATCGTTGTCAGAAGTAAGTTGGCCGCAGTGTTATCACT
CATGGTTATGGCAGCACTGCATAATTCTCTTACTGTCATGCCATCCGTAAGATGCTTTTCTGTGACTGGT
GAGTACTCAACCAAGTCATTCTGAGAATAGTGTATGCGGCGACCGAGTTGCTCTTGCCCGGCGTCAATAC
GGGATAATACCGCGCCACATAGCAGAACTTTAAAAGTGCTCATCATTGGAAAACGTTCTTCGGGGCGAAA
ACTCTCAAGGATCTTACCGCTGTTGAGATCCAGTTCGATGTAACCCACTCGTGCACCCAACTGATCTTCA
GCATCTTTTACTTTCACCAGCGTTTCTGGGTGAGCAAAAACAGGAAGGCAAAATGCCGCAAAAAAGGGAA
TAAGGGCGACACGGAAATGTTGAATACTCATACTCTTCCTTTTTCAATATTATTGAAGCATTTATCAGGG
TTATTGTCTCATGAGCGGATACATATTTGAATGTATTTAGAAAAATAAACAAATAGGGGTTCCGCGCACA
TTTCCCCGAAAAGTGCCACCTGACGTCGACGGATCGGGAGATCTCCCGATCCCCTATGGTGCACTCTCAG
TACAATCTGCTCTGATGCCGCATAGTTAAGCCAGTATCTGCTCCCTGCTTGTGTGTTGGAGGTCGCTGAG
TAGTGCGCGAGCAAAATTTAAGCTACAACAAGGCAAGGCTTGACCGACAATTGCATGAAGAATCTGCTTA
GGGTTAGGCGTTTTGCGCTGCTTCGCGATGTACGGGCCAGATATACGCGTTGACATTGATTATTGACTAG
TTATTAATAGTAATCAATTACGGGGTCATTAGTTCATAGCCCATATATGGAGTTCCGCGTTACATAACTT
ACGGTAAATGGCCCGCCTGGCTGACCGCCCAACGACCCCCGCCCATTGACGTCAATAATGACGTATGTTC
CCATAGTAACGCCAATAGGGACTTTCCATTGACGTCAATGGGTGGAGTATTTACGGTAAACTGCCCACTT
GGCAGTACATCAAGTGTATCATATGCCAAGTACGCCCCCTATTGACGTCAATGACGGTAAATGGCCCGCC
TGGCATTATGCCCAGTACATGACCTTATGGGACTTTCCTACTTGGCAGTACATCTACGTATTAGTCATCG
CTATTACCATGGTGATGCGGTTTTGGCAGTACATCAATGGGCGTGGATAGCGGTTTGACTCACGGGGATT
TCCAAGTCTCCACCCCATTGACGTCAATGGGAGTTTGTTTTGGCACCAAAATCAACGGGACTTTCCAAAA
TGTCGTAACAACTCCGCCCCATTGACGCAAATGGGCGGTAGGCGTGTACGGTGGGAGGTCTATATAAGCA
GCGCGTTTTGCCTGTACTGGGTCTCTCTGGTTAGACCAGATCTGAGCCTGGGAGCTCTCTGGCTAACTAG
GGAACCCACTGCTTAAGCCTCAATAAAGCTTGCCTTGAGTGCTTCAAGTAGTGTGTGCCCGTCTGTTGTG
TGACTCTGGTAACTAGAGATCCCTCAGACCCTTTTAGTCAGTGTGGAAAATCTCTAGCAGTGGCGCCCGA
ACAGGGACTTGAAAGCGAAAGGGAAACCAGAGGAGCTCTCTCGACGCAGGACTCGGCTTGCTGAAGCGCG
CACGGCAAGAGGCGAGGGGCGGCGACTGGTGAGTACGCCAAAAATTTTGACTAGCGGAGGCTAGAAGGAG
AGAGATGGGTGCGAGAGCGTCAGTATTAAGCGGGGGAGAATTAGATCGCGATGGGAAAAAATTCGGTTAA
GGCCAGGGGGAAAGAAAAAATATAAATTAAAACATATAGTATGGGCAAGCAGGGAGCTAGAACGATTCGC
AGTTAATCCTGGCCTGTTAGAAACATCAGAAGGCTGTAGACAAATACTGGGACAGCTACAACCATCCCTT
CAGACAGGATCAGAAGAACTTAGATCATTATATAATACAGTAGCAACCCTCTATTGTGTGCATCAAAGGA
TAGAGATAAAAGACACCAAGGAAGCTTTAGACAAGATAGAGGAAGAGCAAAACAAAAGTAAGACCACCGC
ACAGCAAGCGGCCGCTGATCTTCAGACCTGGAGGAGGAGATATGAGGGACAATTGGAGAAGTGAATTATA
TAAATATAAAGTAGTAAAAATTGAACCATTAGGAGTAGCACCCACCAAGGCAAAGAGAAGAGTGGTGCAG
AGAGAAAAAAGAGCAGTGGGAATAGGAGCTTTGTTCCTTGGGTTCTTGGGAGCAGCAGGAAGCACTATGG
GCGCAGCGTCAATGACGCTGACGGTACAGGCCAGACAATTATTGTCTGGTATAGTGCAGCAGCAGAACAA
TTTGCTGAGGGCTATTGAGGCGCAACAGCATCTGTTGCAACTCACAGTCTGGGGCATCAAGCAGCTCCAG
GCAAGAATCCTGGCTGTGGAAAGATACCTAAAGGATCAACAGCTCCTGGGGATTTGGGGTTGCTCTGGAA
AACTCATTTGCACCACTGCTGTGCCTTGGAATGCTAGTTGGAGTAATAAATCTCTGGAACAGATTTGGAA
TCACACGACCTGGATGGAGTGGGACAGAGAAATTAACAATTACACAAGCTTAATACACTCCTTAATTGAA
GAATCGCAAAACCAGCAAGAAAAGAATGAACAAGAATTATTGGAATTAGATAAATGGGCAAGTTTGTGGA
ATTGGTTTAACATAACAAATTGGCTGTGGTATATAAAATTATTCATAATGATAGTAGGAGGCTTGGTAGG
TTTAAGAATAGTTTTTGCTGTACTTTCTATAGTGAATAGAGTTAGGCAGGGATATTCACCATTATCGTTT
CAGACCCACCTCCCAACCCCGAGGGGACCCGACAGGCCCGAAGGAATAGAAGAAGAAGGTGGAGAGAGAG
ACAGAGACAGATCCATTCGATTAGTGAACGGATCGGCACTGCGTGCGCCAATTCTGCAGACAAATGGCAG
TATTCATCCACAATTTTAAAAGAAAAGGGGGGATTGGGGGGTACAGTGCAGGGGAAAGAATAGTAGACAT
AATAGCAACAGACATACAAACTAAAGAATTACAAAAACAAATTACAAAAATTCAAAATTTTCGGGTTTAT
TACAGGGACAGCAGAGATCCAGTTTGGTTAATTAAGGTACCGAGGGCCTATTTCCCATGATTCCTTCATA
TTTGCATATACGATACAAGGCTGTTAGAGAGATAATTAGAATTAATTTGACTGTAAACACAAAGATATTA
GTACAAAATACGTGACGTAGAAAGTAATAATTTCTTGGGTAGTTTGCAGTTTTAAAATTATGTTTTAAAA
TGGACTATCATATGCTTACCGTAACTTGAAAGTATTTCGATTTCTTGGCTTTATATATCTTGTGGAAAGG
ACGAAACACCGCGGAACCAGTGCACCGAAG
