>Addgene plasmid #125430 | Lenti-(BB)-hPGK-KRAB-dCas9-P2A-BlastR CRY2-TSS-guide3 | depositor partial sequence | sequence record 240038 | Guide RNA, gRNA scaffold
NNNNNNNNNNGNGNNAGGACGAAACACCGCGGAACCAGTGCACCGAAGGTTTTAGAGCTAGAAATAGCAA
GTTAAAATAAGGCTAGTCCGTTATCAACTTGAAAAAGTGGCACCGAGTCGGTGCTTTTTTGAATTCGCTA
GCTAGGTCTTGAAAGGGGTTGGGGTTGCGCCTTTTCCAAGGCAGCCCTGGGTTTGCGCAGGGACGCGGCT
GCTCTGGGCGTGGTTCCGGGAAACGCAGCGGCGCCGACCCTGGGTCTCGCACATTCTTCACGTCCGTTCG
CAGCGTCACCCGGATCTTCGCCGCTACCCTTGTGGGCCCCCCGGCGACGCTTCCTGCTCCGCCCCTAAGT
CGGGAAGGTTCCTTGCGGTTCGCGGCGTGCCGGACGTGACAAACGGAAGCCGCACGTCTCACTAGTACCC
TCGCAGACGGACAGCGCCAGGGAGCAATGGCAGCGCGCCGACCGCGATGGGCTGTGGCCAATAGCGGCTG
CTCAGCAGGGCGCGCCGAGAGCAGCGGCCGGGAAGGGGCGGTGCGGGAGGCGGNNNGTGGNGNGNANNGN
NNNNNTGTNNNNNNNNGNGNGNGNNNNNNNNNNGNANGNNNNNNGNNNTATNNNNNNTNNNTGTNTTTNN
CANNCCCCCNCNNNCTCNTNNNNNGNNGGNNTNANNNNNNNNNNNNGNGNNNNTAANNTGTA
